>Addgene plasmid #33180 | pDMG8b | depositor partial sequence | sequence record 39295 | C27H6.9 3'UTR - miR-142 sites: aCacTaCa, aCacTaCa
TTGGAAAATGTGATGTTTTTCTATAAATAAATATTCTCACAACTCTTTTTCATGTTTTATATAACACTAC
ATGCACATCAAGCAGAAAAATTTCAACATAAAGTTTACACCAGAAGTGAATTTAGGGATGAAGAGGAACC
AAATTACGTAAACACTACAGTATCGAAACATGATAGAT
