>Addgene plasmid #33180 | pDMG8b | addgene partial sequence | sequence record 41333 | Rluc-F 5'-ccaggattcttttccaatgc-3'
GAATTTGTCAAAGTAAAAGGTCTTCATTTTTCGCAAGAAGATGCACCTGATGAAATGGGAAAATATATCA
AATCGTTCGTTGAGCGAGTTCTCAAAAATGAACAATAATTCTAGGAGCTCTATACCGGTCTCGATATCAC
TACTAGTGTTCTAGATTGGAAAATGTGATGTTTTTCTATAAATAAATATTCTCACAACTCTTTTTCATGT
TTTATATAACACTACATGCACATCAAGCAGAAAAATTTCAACATAAAGTTTACACCAGAAGTGAATTTAG
GGATGAAGAGGAACCAAATTACGTAAACACTACAGTATCGAAACATGATAGATCGGCCGCTTCGAGCAGA
CATGATAAGATACATTGATGAGTTTGGACAAACCACAACTAGAATGCAGTGAAAAAAATGCTTTATTTGT
GAAATTTGTGATGCTATTGCTTTATTTGTAACCATTATAAGCTGCAATAAACAAGTTAACAACAACAATT
GCATTCATTTTATGTTTCAGGTTCAGGGGGAGGTGTGGGAGGTTTTTTAAAGCAAGTAAAACCTCTACAA
ATGTGGTAAAATCGATAAGGATCCAGGTGGCACTTTTCGGGGAAATGTGCGCGGAACCCCTATTTGTTTA
TTTTTCTAAATACATTCAAATATGTATCCGCTCATGAGACAATAACCCTGATAAATGCTTCAATAATATT
GAAAAAGGAAGAGTATGAGTATTCAACATTTCCGTGTCGCCCTTATTCCCTTTTTTGCGGCATTTTGCCT
TCCTGTTTTTGCTCACCCAGAAACGCTGGTGAAAGTAAAAGATGCTGAAGATCAGTTGGGTGCACGAGTG
GGTTACATCGAACTGGATCTCAACAGCGGTAAGATCCTTGAGAGTTTTCGCCCCCGAAGAACGTTTTCCA
ATGATGAGCACTTTAAAGTTCTGCTATGTGGCGCGGTATTATCCC
