[The description below was written by a language model from this plasmid's Addgene catalogue record.]
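Description:
pDMG8b is a mammalian luciferase reporter plasmid built on the pIS1 backbone (about 4.1 kb without insert), designed to measure microRNA-mediated repression through a 3′ untranslated region. It is propagated in E. coli as a high-copy plasmid under ampicillin selection. The record does not state the promoter that drives the reporter or the origin of replication, and no feature table is available to confirm the remaining backbone elements. The use of an Rluc forward sequencing primer suggests that the backbone-encoded luciferase is Renilla luciferase.

The insert is the 3′UTR of the C. elegans gene C27H6.9, cloned between XbaI and EagI sites, both of which are retained. The luciferase is listed as N-terminal on the backbone, which here means its open reading frame lies upstream and the nematode UTR serves as the 3′UTR of the reporter transcript rather than as a translated fusion. The UTR carries a recorded mutation at two positions, annotated as miR-142 sites. This indicates that two microRNA target sites in the UTR were altered to match miR-142, although the record does not say what the original sites were or spell out the purpose of the change.

In the associated study of how seed-pairing stability and target-site abundance affect the proficiency of lsy-6 and other microRNAs, constructs of this type are transfected into cultured mammalian cells with or without a cognate microRNA. Reporter output is then compared with matched UTR variants to quantify site-dependent repression.
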