Addgene plasmid #33180: pDMG8b
Depositing lab: David Bartel. Depositing organization: Whitehead Institute for Biomedical Research. Publication: Weak seed-pairing stability and high target-site abundance decrease the proficiency of lsy-6 and other microRNAs. Garcia DM, Baek D, Shin C, Bell GW, Grimson A, Bartel DP. Nat Struct Mol Biol. 2011 Sep 11;18(10):1139-46. doi: 10.1038/nsmb.2115. PubMed 21909094.
Backbone
  Vector backbone: pIS1
  Backbone manufacturer: Addgene (#12179)
  Backbone size w/o insert (bp): 4085
  Vector type: Mammalian Expression, Luciferase
Growth in bacteria
  Bacterial resistance: Ampicillin, 100 μg/mL
  Growth temperature: 37°C
  Growth strain: DH5alpha
  Copy number: High Copy
Gene/Insert
  Gene/Insert name: C27H6.9 3'UTR
  Species: C. elegans (nematode)
  Mutation: miR-142 sites: aCacTaCa, aCacTaCa
  GenBank ID: NM_001129395.1
  Entrez Gene: C27H6.9 (a.k.a. C27H6.9)
  Tag / fusion protein: Luciferase (N terminal on backbone)
  Cloning method: Restriction Enzyme; 5′ cloning site XbaI (not destroyed); 3′ cloning site EagI (not destroyed)
  Sequencing primers: 5′ Rluc-F; 3′ EBV Reverse
Terms and licenses: Academic/Nonprofit Terms; Industry Terms: Not Available to Industry
How to cite: pDMG8b was a gift from David Bartel (Addgene plasmid # 33180 ; http://n2t.net/addgene:33180 ; RRID:Addgene_33180)
